Addgene plasmid #84882: pAAV-Sico-Red
Purpose: Cre-inducible shRNA
Depositing lab: Eun Mi Hwang. Depositing organization: Korea Institute of Science and Technology. Publication: Neuronal Expression and Cell-Type-Specific Gene-Silencing of Best1 in Thalamic Reticular Nucleus Neurons Using pSico-Red System. Jung JY, Lee SE, Hwang EM, Lee CJ. Exp Neurobiol. 2016 Jun;25(3):120-9. doi: 10.5607/en.2016.25.3.120. Epub 2016 Jun 22. PubMed 27358580.
Backbone
  Vector backbone: pAAV-MCS
  Backbone manufacturer: stratagene
  Backbone size w/o insert (bp): 3417
  Total vector size (bp): 7479
  Vector type: AAV
Growth in bacteria
  Bacterial resistance: Ampicillin, 100 μg/mL
  Growth temperature: 37°C
  Growth strain: NEB Stable
  Copy number: High Copy
Gene/Insert
  Gene/Insert name: Sico-Red
  Insert size (bp): 4062
  Promoter: EF1a and CMV
  Tag / fusion protein: mCherry (N terminal on backbone)
  Cloning method: Restriction Enzyme; 5′ cloning site MluI (unknown if destroyed); 3′ cloning site BglII (unknown if destroyed)
  Sequencing primers: 5′ CMV-pro; 3′ bGH-pA
Resource information
  A portion of this plasmid was derived from a plasmid made by: The plasmid was modifed from pSico(addgene #11578) vector.
Terms and licenses: Academic/Nonprofit Terms; Industry Terms: Not Available to Industry
Depositor comments: Addgene QC NGS identified that this plasmid includes the Best1 targeted sequence downstream of GFP. See the associated publication (PMID: 27358580) for additional information.
How to cite: pAAV-Sico-Red was a gift from Eun Mi Hwang (Addgene plasmid # 84882 ; http://n2t.net/addgene:84882 ; RRID:Addgene_84882)
