[The description below was written by a language model from this plasmid's Addgene catalogue record and the feature table of its GenBank file.]
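Description:
pAAV-Sico-Red is an adeno-associated virus transfer plasmid for Cre-inducible shRNA expression. It was built by moving a modified pSico ("Sico-Red") cassette of about 4.1 kb into the pAAV-MCS backbone. The payload lies between two AAV2 inverted terminal repeats, which allow it to be packaged into recombinant AAV particles. The bacterial portion outside the ITRs carries a high-copy ColE1/pUC origin, an f1 origin and the beta-lactamase gene for ampicillin selection. The catalogue gives a total size of 7479 bp, while the sequenced record is 7461 bp.

Two units sit inside the ITRs. The first is a constitutive marker: the human EF-1-alpha promoter with its intron A drives mCherry, terminated by an SV40 poly(A) signal, so transduced cells are red whether or not Cre is present. Although the catalogue lists mCherry as a tag, the annotation shows it as a standalone reporter.

The second unit is the conditional silencing module. The U6 promoter is not annotated as a feature, but a mouse U6 primer site lies just upstream of the first of two sites annotated as loxP511. These sites flank a CMV enhancer/promoter–EGFP cassette. In the pSico design, this floxed stuffer interrupts the U6 promoter and so blocks shRNA transcription. Cre excises CMV-EGFP, which restores a functional U6 unit and switches on the hairpin, so cells lose green fluorescence as knockdown begins. An hGH poly(A) signal follows.

The shRNA is not annotated in the feature table. However, repository sequencing found a Best1-targeting sequence downstream of GFP, so this is not an empty vector. The associated work used the system for cell-type-specific silencing of Best1 in thalamic reticular nucleus neurons.
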