LOCUS       Exported 7461 bp ds-DNA circular SYN 12-MAY-2021
DEFINITION  Cre-inducible shRNA.
ACCESSION   .
VERSION     .
KEYWORDS    pAAV-Sico-Red
SOURCE      synthetic DNA construct
  ORGANISM  synthetic DNA construct
REFERENCE   1 (bases 1 to 7461)
  AUTHORS   Jung JY, Lee SE, Hwang EM, Lee CJ
  TITLE     Neuronal Expression and Cell-Type-Specific Gene-Silencing of Best1
            in Thalamic Reticular Nucleus Neurons Using pSico-Red System.
  JOURNAL   Exp Neurobiol. 2016 Jun;25(3):120-9. doi: 10.5607/en.2016.25.3.120.
            Epub 2016 Jun 22.
  PUBMED    27358580
REFERENCE   2 (bases 1 to 7461)
  AUTHORS   .
  TITLE     Direct Submission
  JOURNAL   Exported May 12, 2021 from SnapGene Server 1.1.58
            http://www.snapgene.com
FEATURES             Location/Qualifiers
     source          1..7461
                     /organism="synthetic DNA construct"
                     /mol_type="other DNA"
     repeat_region   71..211
                     /label=AAV2 ITR
                     /note="inverted terminal repeat of adeno-associated virus
                     serotype 2"
     repeat_region   71..200
                     /label=AAV2 ITR
     rep_origin      286..741
                     /direction=RIGHT
                     /label=f1 ori
                     /note="f1 bacteriophage origin of replication; arrow
                     indicates direction of (+) strand synthesis"
     primer_bind     complement(373..392)
                     /label=F1ori-R
                     /note="F1 origin, reverse primer"
     primer_bind     583..604
                     /label=F1ori-F
                     /note="F1 origin, forward primer"
     primer_bind     complement(758..777)
                     /label=pRS-marker
                     /note="pRS vectors, use to sequence yeast selectable
                     marker"
     primer_bind     877..899
                     /label=pGEX 3'
                     /note="pGEX vectors, reverse primer"
     primer_bind     complement(937..955)
                     /label=pBRforEco
                     /note="pBR322 vectors, upsteam of EcoRI site, forward
                     primer"
     promoter        1023..1127
                     /gene="bla"
                     /label=AmpR promoter
     CDS             1128..1988
                     /codon_start=1
                     /gene="bla"
                     /product="beta-lactamase"
                     /label=AmpR
                     /note="confers resistance to ampicillin, carbenicillin, and
                     related antibiotics"
                     /translation="MSIQHFRVALIPFFAAFCLPVFAHPETLVKVKDAEDQLGARVGYI
                     ELDLNSGKILESFRPEERFPMMSTFKVLLCGAVLSRIDAGQEQLGRRIHYSQNDLVEYS
                     PVTEKHLTDGMTVRELCSAAITMSDNTAANLLLTTIGGPKELTAFLHNMGDHVTRLDRW
                     EPELNEAIPNDERDTTMPVAMATTLRKLLTGELLTLASRQQLIDWMEADKVAGPLLRSA
                     LPAGWFIADKSGAGERGSRGIIAALGPDGKPSRIVVIYTTGSQATMDERNRQIAEIGAS
                     LIKHW"
     primer_bind     complement(1346..1365)
                     /label=Amp-R
                     /note="Ampicillin resistance gene, reverse primer"
     rep_origin      2159..2747
                     /direction=RIGHT
                     /label=ori
                     /note="high-copy-number ColE1/pMB1/pBR322/pUC origin of
                     replication"
     primer_bind     2648..2667
                     /label=pBR322ori-F
                     /note="pBR322 origin, forward primer"
     repeat_region   2809..2938
                     /label=AAV2 ITR (alternate)
                     /note="Functional equivalent of wild-type AAV2 ITR"
     promoter        2953..4131
                     /label=EF-1-alpha promoter
                     /note="strong constitutive promoter for human elongation
                     factor EF-1-alpha"
     intron          3184..4122
                     /label=EF-1-alpha intron A
                     /note="intron upstream of the start codon of human
                     EF-1-alpha"
     primer_bind     4079..4099
                     /label=EF1a-F
                     /note="Human elongation factor-1a promoter, forward primer"
     CDS             4157..4867
                     /codon_start=1
                     /product="monomeric derivative of DsRed fluorescent protein
                     (Shaner et al., 2004)"
                     /label=mCherry
                     /note="mammalian codon-optimized"
                     /translation="MVSKGEEDNMAIIKEFMRFKVHMEGSVNGHEFEIEGEGEGRPYEG
                     TQTAKLKVTKGGPLPFAWDILSPQFMYGSKAYVKHPADIPDYLKLSFPEGFKWERVMNF
                     EDGGVVTVTQDSSLQDGEFIYKVKLRGTNFPSDGPVMQKKTMGWEASSERMYPEDGALK
                     GEIKQRLKLKDGGHYDAEVKTTYKAKKPVQLPGAYNVNIKLDITSHNEDYTIVEQYERA
                     EGRHSTGGMDELYK"
     primer_bind     complement(4302..4320)
                     /label=mCherry-R
                     /note="mCherry, reverse primer"
     primer_bind     4570..4589
                     /label=mCherry-F
                     /note="mCherry, forward primer"
     polyA_signal    4989..5110
                     /label=SV40 poly(A) signal
                     /note="SV40 polyadenylation signal"
     primer_bind     complement(5026..5045)
                     /label=SV40pA-R
                     /note="SV40 polyA, reverse primer"
     primer_bind     5080..5099
                     /label=EBV-rev
                     /note="SV40 polyA terminator, reverse primer"
     primer_bind     5378..5398
                     /label=mU6-F
                     /note="Mouse U6 promoter, forward primer"
     protein_bind    5416..5449
                     /label=loxP511
                     /bound_moiety="Cre recombinase"
                     /note="Cre-mediated recombination occurs in the 8-bp core
                     sequence (GTATACAT). loxP511 sites are compatible with each
                     other, but incompatible with wild-type loxP sites."
     enhancer        5549..5852
                     /label=CMV enhancer
                     /note="human cytomegalovirus immediate early enhancer"
     promoter        5853..6056
                     /label=CMV promoter
                     /note="human cytomegalovirus (CMV) immediate early
                     promoter"
     primer_bind     6007..6027
                     /label=CMV-F
                     /note="Human CMV immediate early promoter, forward primer"
     protein_bind    6059..6079
                     /gene="mutant version of attB"
                     /label=attB5
                     /bound_moiety="BP Clonase(TM)"
                     /note="core recombination site for the Gateway(R) BP
                     reaction"
     regulatory      6087..6096
                     /regulatory_class="other"
                     /note="vertebrate consensus sequence for strong initiation
                     of translation (Kozak, 1987)"
     CDS             6093..6809
                     /codon_start=1
                     /product="enhanced GFP"
                     /label=EGFP
                     /translation="MVSKGEELFTGVVPILVELDGDVNGHKFSVSGEGEGDATYGKLTL
                     KFICTTGKLPVPWPTLVTTLTYGVQCFSRYPDHMKQHDFFKSAMPEGYVQERTIFFKDD
                     GNYKTRAEVKFEGDTLVNRIELKGIDFKEDGNILGHKLEYNYNSHNVYIMADKQKNGIK
                     VNFKIRHNIEDGSVQLADHYQQNTPIGDGPVLLPDNHYLSTQSALSKDPNEKRDHMVLL
                     EFVTAAGITLGMDELYK"
     primer_bind     complement(6138..6159)
                     /label=EGFP-N
                     /note="EGFP, reverse primer"
     primer_bind     complement(6399..6418)
                     /label=EXFP-R
                     /note="For distinguishing EGFP variants, reverse primer"
     primer_bind     6746..6767
                     /label=EGFP-C
                     /note="EGFP, forward primer"
     protein_bind    6820..6853
                     /label=loxP511
                     /bound_moiety="Cre recombinase"
                     /note="Cre-mediated recombination occurs in the 8-bp core
                     sequence (GTATACAT). loxP511 sites are compatible with each
                     other, but incompatible with wild-type loxP sites."
     primer_bind     6921..6937
                     /label=pBluescriptKS
                     /note="For pBluescript vector"
     primer_bind     6922..6938
                     /label=KS primer
                     /note="common sequencing primer, one of multiple similar
                     variants"
     protein_bind    complement(6983..7007)
                     /gene="mutant version of attB"
                     /label=attB2
                     /bound_moiety="BP Clonase(TM)"
                     /note="recombination site for the Gateway(R) BP reaction"
     polyA_signal    7016..31
                     /label=hGH poly(A) signal
                     /note="human growth hormone polyadenylation signal"
     primer_bind     complement(7215..7234)
                     /label=hGH-PA-R
                     /note="Human growth hormone terminator, reverse primer"
ORIGIN
        1 ggcgtgaacc actgctccct tccctgtcct tctgattttg taggtaacca cgtgcggacc
       61 gagcggccgc aggaacccct agtgatggag ttggccactc cctctctgcg cgctcgctcg
      121 ctcactgagg ccgggcgacc aaaggtcgcc cgacgcccgg gctttgcccg ggcggcctca
      181 gtgagcgagc gagcgcgcag ctgcctgcag gggcgcctga tgcggtattt tctccttacg
      241 catctgtgcg gtatttcaca ccgcatannn nnnnnnnnnn nnnnnnnnnn nnnnnnnnnn
      301 nnnnnnnnnn nnnnnnnnnn nnnnnnnnnn nnnnnnnnnn nnnnnnnnnn nnnnnnnnnn
      361 nntnnnnnnn nnnnnnnnnn nnnnnnnnnn nnnnnnnnnn nnnnnnnnnc nnnnnnnnnn
      421 nnnnnnnnnn nnnnnnnnnn nnnnnnnnnn nnnnnnnnnn nnnnnnnnnn nnnnnnnnnn
      481 nnnnnnnnnn nnnnnnnnnn nnnnnnnnnn nnnnnnnnnn nnnnnnnnnn nnnnnnnnnn
      541 nnnnnnnnnn ncctttgacg ttggagtcca cgttctttaa tagtggactc ttgttccaaa
      601 ctggaacaac actcaactct atctcgggct attcttttga tttataaggg attttgccga
      661 tttcggtcta ttggttaaaa aatgagctga tttaacaaaa atttaacgcg aattttaaca
      721 aaatattaac gtttacaatt ttatggtgca ctctcagtac aatctgctct gatgccgcat
      781 agttaagcca gccccgacac ccgccaacac ccgctgacgc gccctgacgg gcttgtctgc
      841 tcccggcatc cgcttacaga caagctgtga ccgtctccgg gagctgcatg tgtcagaggt
      901 tttcaccgtc atcaccgaaa cgcgcgagac gaaagggcct cgtgatacgc ctatttttat
      961 aggttaatgt catgataata atggtttctt agacgtcagg tggcactttt cggggaaatg
     1021 tgcgcggaac ccctatttgt ttatttttct aaatacattc aaatatgtat ccgctcatga
     1081 gacaataacc ctgataaatg cttcaataat attgaaaaag gaagagtatg agtattcaac
     1141 atttccgtgt cgcccttatt cccttttttg cggcattttg ccttcctgtt tttgctcacc
     1201 cagaaacgct ggtgaaagta aaagatgctg aagatcagtt gggtgcacga gtgggttaca
     1261 tcgaactgga tctcaacagc ggtaagatcc ttgagagttt tcgccccgaa gaacgttttc
     1321 caatgatgag cacttttaaa gttctgctat gtggcgcggt attatcccgt attgacgccg
     1381 ggcaagagca actcggtcgc cgcatacact attctcagaa tgacttggtt gagtactcac
     1441 cagtcacaga aaagcatctt acggatggca tgacagtaag agaattatgc agtgctgcca
     1501 taaccatgag tgataacact gcggccaact tacttctgac aacgatcgga ggaccgaagg
     1561 agctaaccgc ttttttgcac aacatggggg atcatgtaac tcgccttgat cgttgggaac
     1621 cggagctgaa tgaagccata ccaaacgacg agcgtgacac cacgatgcct gtagcaatgg
     1681 caacaacgtt gcgcaaacta ttaactggcg aactacttac tctagcttcc cggcaacaat
     1741 taatagactg gatggaggcg gataaagttg caggaccact tctgcgctcg gcccttccgg
     1801 ctggctggtt tattgctgat aaatctggag ccggtgagcg tgggtctcgc ggtatcattg
     1861 cagcactggg gccagatggt aagccctccc gtatcgtagt tatctacacg acggggagtc
     1921 aggcaactat ggatgaacga aatagacaga tcgctgagat aggtgcctca ctgattaagc
     1981 attggtaact gtcagaccaa gtttactcat atatacttta gattgattta aaacttcatt
     2041 tttaatttaa aaggatctag gtgaagatcc tttttgataa tctcatgacc aaaatccctt
     2101 aacgtgagtt ttcgttccac tgagcgtcag accccgtaga aaagatcaaa ggatcttctt
     2161 gagatccttt ttttctgcgc gtaatctgct gcttgcaaac aaaaaaacca ccgctaccag
     2221 cggtggtttg tttgccggat caagagctac caactctttt tccgaaggta actggcttca
     2281 gcagagcgca gataccaaat actgttcttc tagtgtagcc gtagttaggc caccacttca
     2341 agaactctgt agcaccgcct acatacctcg ctctgctaat cctgttacca gtggctgctg
     2401 ccagtggcga taagtcgtgt cttaccgggt tggactcaag acgatagtta ccggataagg
     2461 cgcagcggtc gggctgaacg gggggttcgt gcacacagcc cagcttggag cgaacgacct
     2521 acaccgaact gagataccta cagcgtgagc tatgagaaag cgccacgctt cccgaaggga
     2581 gaaaggcgga caggtatccg gtaagcggca gggtcggaac aggagagcgc acgagggagc
     2641 ttccaggggg aaacgcctgg tatctttata gtcctgtcgg gtttcgccac ctctgacttg
     2701 agcgtcgatt tttgtgatgc tcgtcagggg ggcggagcct atggaaaaac gccagcaacg
     2761 cggccttttt acggttcctg gccttttgct ggccttttgc tcacatgtcc tgcaggcagc
     2821 tgcgcgctcg ctcgctcact gaggccgccc gggcgtcggg cgacctttgg tcgcccggcc
     2881 tcagtgagcg agcgagcgcg cagagaggga gtggccaact ccatcactag gggttcctgc
     2941 ggccgcacgc gtggctccgg tgcccgtcag tgggcagagc gcacatcgcc cacagtcccc
     3001 gagaagttgg ggggaggggt cggcaattga accggtgcct agagaaggtg gcgcggggta
     3061 aactgggaaa gtgatgtcgt gtactggctc cgcctttttc ccgagggtgg gggagaaccg
     3121 tatataagtg cagtagtcgc cgtgaacgtt ctttttcgca acgggtttgc cgccagaaca
     3181 caggtaagtg ccgtgtgtgg ttcccgcggg cctggcctct ttacgggtta tggcccttgc
     3241 gtgccttgaa ttacttccac ctggctgcag tacgtgattc ttgatcccga gcttcgggtt
     3301 ggaagtgggt gggagagttc gaggccttgc gcttaaggag ccccttcgcc tcgtgcttga
     3361 gttgaggcct ggcctgggcg ctggggccgc cgcgtgcgaa tctggtggca ccttcgcgcc
     3421 tgtctcgctg ctttcgataa gtctctagcc atttaaaatt tttgatgacc tgctgcgacg
     3481 ctttttttct ggcaagatag tcttgtaaat gcgggccaag atctgcacac tggtatttcg
     3541 gtttttgggg ccgcgggcgg cgacggggcc cgtgcgtccc agcgcacatg ttcggcgagg
     3601 cggggcctgc gagcgcggcc accgagaatc ggacgggggt agtctcaagc tggccggcct
     3661 gctctggtgc ctggcctcgc gccgccgtgt atcgccccgc cctgggcggc aaggctggcc
     3721 cggtcggcac cagttgcgtg agcggaaaga tggccgcttc ccggccctgc tgcagggagc
     3781 tcaaaatgga ggacgcggcg ctcgggagag cgggcgggtg agtcacccac acaaaggaaa
     3841 agggcctttc cgtcctcagc cgtcgcttca tgtgactcca cggagtaccg ggcgccgtcc
     3901 aggcacctcg attagttctc gagcttttgg agtacgtcgt ctttaggttg gggggagggg
     3961 ttttatgcga tggagtttcc ccacactgag tgggtggaga ctgaagttag gccagcttgg
     4021 cacttgatgt aattctcctt ggaatttgcc ctttttgagt ttggatcttg gttcattctc
     4081 aagcctcaga cagtggttca aagttttttt cttccatttc aggtgtcgtg attcgaacat
     4141 cgattgaatt cccaccatgg tgagcaaggg cgaggaggat aacatggcca tcatcaagga
     4201 gttcatgcgc ttcaaggtgc acatggaggg ctccgtgaac ggccacgagt tcgagatcga
     4261 gggcgagggc gagggccgcc cctacgaggg cacccagacc gccaagctga aggtgaccaa
     4321 gggtggcccc ctgcccttcg cctgggacat cctgtcccct cagttcatgt acggctccaa
     4381 ggcctacgtg aagcaccccg ccgacatccc cgactacttg aagctgtcct tccccgaggg
     4441 cttcaagtgg gagcgcgtga tgaacttcga ggacggcggc gtggtgaccg tgacccagga
     4501 ctcctccctg caggacggcg agttcatcta caaggtgaag ctgcgcggca ccaacttccc
     4561 ctccgacggc cccgtaatgc agaagaagac catgggctgg gaggcctcct ccgagcggat
     4621 gtaccccgag gacggcgccc tgaagggcga gatcaagcag aggctgaagc tgaaggacgg
     4681 cggccactac gacgctgagg tcaagaccac ctacaaggcc aagaagcccg tgcagctgcc
     4741 cggcgcctac aacgtcaaca tcaagttgga catcacctcc cacaacgagg actacaccat
     4801 cgtggaacag tacgaacgcg ccgagggccg ccactccacc ggcggcatgg acgagctgta
     4861 caagtaagcg gccgcgactc tagatcataa tcagccatac cacatttgta gaggttttac
     4921 ttgctttaaa aaacctccca cacctccccc tgaacctgaa acataaaatg aatgcaattg
     4981 ttgttgttaa cttgtttatt gcagcttata atggttacaa ataaagcaat agcatcacaa
     5041 atttcacaaa taaagcattt ttttcactgc attctagttg tggtttgtcc aaactcatca
     5101 atgtatctta aggcgtacaa gttgtacaaa aaagcaggct tctagagatc cgacgcgcca
     5161 tctctaggcc cgcgccggcc ccctcgcaca gacttgtggg agaagctcgg ctactcccct
     5221 gccccggtta atttgcatat aatatttcct agtaactata gaggcttaat gtgcgataaa
     5281 agacagataa tctgttcttt ttaatactag ctacatttta catgataggc ttggatttct
     5341 ataagagata caaatactaa attattattt taaaaaacag cacaaaagga aactcaccct
     5401 aactgtaaag taattataac ttcgtatagt ataaattata cgaagttata agccttggtt
     5461 ttttgaattc cgtattaccg ccatgcatta gttattaata gtaatcaatt acggggtcat
     5521 tagttcatag cccatatatg gagttccgcg ttacataact tacggtaaat ggcccgcctg
     5581 gctgaccgcc caacgacccc cgcccattga cgtcaataat gacgtatgtt cccatagtaa
     5641 cgccaatagg gactttccat tgacgtcaat gggtggagta tttacggtaa actgcccact
     5701 tggcagtaca tcaagtgtat catatgccaa gtacgccccc tattgacgtc aatgacggta
     5761 aatggcccgc ctggcattat gcccagtaca tgaccttatg ggactttcct acttggcagt
     5821 acatctacgt attagtcatc gctattacca tggtgatgcg gttttggcag tacatcaatg
     5881 ggcgtggata gcggtttgac tcacggggat ttccaagtct ccaccccatt gacgtcaatg
     5941 ggagtttgtt ttggcaccaa aatcaacggg actttccaaa atgtcgtaac aactccgccc
     6001 cattgacgca aatgggcggt aggcgtgtac ggtgggaggt ctatataagc agagctggca
     6061 actttgtata caaaagttga ccggtcgcca ccatggtgag caagggcgag gagctgttca
     6121 ccggggtggt gcccatcctg gtcgagctgg acggcgacgt aaacggccac aagttcagcg
     6181 tgtccggcga gggcgagggc gatgccacct acggcaagct gaccctgaag ttcatctgca
     6241 ccaccggcaa gctgcccgtg ccctggccca ccctcgtgac caccctgacc tacggcgtgc
     6301 agtgcttcag ccgctacccc gaccacatga agcagcacga cttcttcaag tccgccatgc
     6361 ccgaaggcta cgtccaggag cgcaccatct tcttcaagga cgacggcaac tacaagaccc
     6421 gcgccgaggt gaagttcgag ggcgacaccc tggtgaaccg catcgagctg aagggcatcg
     6481 acttcaagga ggacggcaac atcctggggc acaagctgga gtacaactac aacagccaca
     6541 acgtctatat catggccgac aagcagaaga acggcatcaa ggtgaacttc aagatccgcc
     6601 acaacatcga ggacggcagc gtgcagctcg ccgaccacta ccagcagaac acccccatcg
     6661 gcgacggccc cgtgctgctg cccgacaacc actacctgag cacccagtcc gccctgagca
     6721 aagaccccaa cgagaagcgc gatcacatgg tcctgctgga gttcgtgacc gccgccggga
     6781 tcactctcgg catggacgag ctgtacaagt agcggccgca taacttcgta tagtataaat
     6841 tatacgaagt tataagcctt gttttttgcc aacttgtcaa tgaattcaag agattcattg
     6901 acaagttggc aaattttttc tcgaggtcga cggtatcgat aagctcgctt cacgagatca
     6961 tgtttaaggg ttcccgttcc aaacccagct ttcttgtaca aagtggtaga tctacgggtg
     7021 gcatccctgt gacccctccc cagtgcctct cctggccctg gaagttgcca ctccagtgcc
     7081 caccagcctt gtcctaataa aattaagttg catcattttg tctgactagg tgtccttcta
     7141 taatattatg gggtggaggg gggtggtatg gagcaagggg caagttggga agacaacctg
     7201 tagggcctgc ggggtctatt gggaaccaag ctggagtgca gtggcacaat cttggctcac
     7261 tgcaatctcc gcctcctggg ttcaagcgat tctcctgcct cagcctcccg agttgttggg
     7321 attccaggca tgcatgacca ggctcagcta atttttgttt ttttggtaga gacggggttt
     7381 caccatattg gccaggctgg tctccaactc ctaatctcag gtgatctacc caccttggcc
     7441 tcccaaattg ctgggattac a
//
